>Addgene plasmid #132423 | OA-1050U (cinnabar) | addgene full sequence | sequence record 259372 | Addgene NGS Result
CTAAATTGTAAGCGTTAATATTTTGTTAAAATTCGCGTTAAATTTTTGTTAAATCAGCTCATTTTTTAAC
CAATAGGCCGAAATCGGCAAAATCCCTTATAAATCAAAAGAATAGACCGAGATAGGGT
[37 nt withheld, positions 129-165]
AAAGAACGTGGACTCCAACGTCAAAGG
[49 nt withheld, positions 193-241]
T
[91 nt withheld, positions 243-333]
G
[124 nt withheld, positions 335-458]
CCCATTCGCCATTCAGGCTGCGCAACTGTTGGGAAGGGCGATCGGTGCGGGCCTCTTCGCTATTACGCCA
GCTGGCGAAAGGGGGATGTGCTGCAAGGCGATTAAGTTGGGTAACGCCAGGGTTTTCCCAGTCACGACGT
TGTAAAACGACGGCCAGTGAATTGTAATACGACTCACTATAGGGCGAATTGGGTACGTACCGGGCCCCTA
GTATGTATGTAAGTTAATAAAACCCATTTTTGCGGAAAGTAGATAAAAAAAACATTTTTTTTTTTTACTG
CACTGGATATCATTGAACTTATCTGATCAGTTTTAAATTTACTTCGATCCAAGGGTATTTGATGTACCAG
GTTCTTTCGATTACCTCTCACTCAAAATGACATTCCACTCAAAGTCAGCGCTGTTTGCCTCCTTCTCTGT
CCACAGAAATATCGCCGTCTCTTTCGCCGCTGCGTCCGCTATCTCTTTCGCCACCGTTTGTAGCGTTACG
TAGCGTCAATGTCCGCCTTCAGTTGCATTTTGTCAGCGGTTTCGTGACGAAGCTCCAAGCGGTTTACGCC
ATCAATTAAACACAAAGTGCTGTGCCAAAACTCCTCTCGCTTCTTATTTTTGTTTGTTTTTTGAGTGATT
GGGGTGGTGATTGGTTTTGGGTGGGTAAGCAGGGGAAAGTGTGAAAAATCCCGGCAATGGGCCAAGAGGA
TCAGGAGCTATTAATTCGCGGAGGCAGCAAACACCCATCTGCCGAGCATCTGAACAATGTGAGTAGTACA
TGTGCATACATCTTAAGTTCACTTGATCTATAGGAACTGCGATTGCAACATCAAATTGTCTGCGGCGTGA
GAACTGCGACCCACAAAAATCCCAAACCGCAATTGCACAAACAAATAGTGACACGAAACAGATTATTCTG
GTAGCTGTTCTCGCTATATAAGACAATTTTTGAGATCATATCATGATCAAGACATCTAAAGGCATTCATT
TTCGACTATATTCTTTTTTACAAAAAATATAACAACCAGATATTTTAAGCTGATCCTAGATGCACAAAAA
ATAAATAAAAGTATAAACCTACTTCGTAGGATACTTCGGGGTACTTTTTGTTCGGGGTTAGATGAGCATA
ACGCTTGTAGTTGATATTTGAGATCCCCTATCATTGCAGGGTGACAGCGGAGCGGCTTCGCAGAGCTGCA
TTAACCAGGGCTTCGGGCAGGCCAAAAACTACGGCACGCTCCGGCCACCCAGTCCGCCGGAGGACTCCGG
TTCAGGGAGCGGCCAACTAGCCGAGAACCTCACCTATGCCTGGCACAATATGGACATCTTTGGGGCGGTC
AATCAGCCGGGCTCCGGATGGCGGCAGCTGGTCAACCGGACACGCGGACTATTCTGCAACGAGCGACACA
TACCGGCGCCCAGGAAACATTTGCTCAAGAACGGTGAGTTTCTATTCGCAGTCGGCTGATCTGTGTGAAA
TCTTAATAAAGGGTCCAATTACCAATTTGAAACTCAGTTTGCGGCGTGGCCTATCCGGGCGAACTTTTGG
CCGTGATGGGCAGTTCCGGTGCCGGAAAGACGACCCTGCTGAATGCCCTTGCCTTTCGATCGCCGCAGGG
CATCCAAGTATCGCCATCCGGGATGCGACTGCTCAATGGCCAACCTGTGGACGCCAAGGAGATGCAGGCC
AGGTGCGCCTATGTCCAGCAGGATGACCTCTTTATCGGCTCCCTAACGGCCAGGGAACACCTGATTTTCC
AAGCCATGGTGCGGATGCCACGACATCTGACCTATCGGCAGCGAGTGGCCCGCGTGGATCAGGTGATCCA
GGAGCTTTCGCTCAGCAAATGTCAGCACACGATCATCGGTGTGCCCGGCAGGGTGAAAGGTCTGTCCGGC
GGAGAAAGGAAGCGTCTGGCATTCGCCTCCGAGGCTCTAACCGATCCGCCGCTTCTGATCTGCGATGAGC
CCACCTCCGGACTGGACTCCTTTACCGCCCACAGCGTCGTCCAGGTGCTGAAGAAGCTGTCGCAGAAGGG
CAAGACCGTCATCCTGACCATTCATCAGCCGTCTTCCGAGCTGTTTGAGCTCTTTGACAAGATCCTTCTG
ATGGCCGAGGGCAGGGTAGCTTTCTTGGGCACTCCCAGCGAAGCCGTCGACTTCTTTTCCTAGTGAGTTC
GATGTGTTTATTAAGGGTATCTAGTATTACATAACATCTCAACTCCTATCCAGCGTGGGTGCCCAGTGTC
CTACCAACTACAATCCGGCGGACTTTTACGTACAGGTGTTGGCCGTTGTGCCCGGACGGGAGATCGAGTC
CCGTGATCGGATCGCCAAGATATGCGACAATTTTGCCATTAGCAAAGTAGCCCGGGATATGGAGCAGTTG
TTGGCCACCAAAAATCTGGAGAAGCCACTGGAGCAGCCGGAGAATGGGTACACCTACAAGGCCACCTGGT
TCATGCAGTTCCGGGCGGTCCTGTGGCGATCCTGGCTGTCGGTGCTCAAGGAACCACTCCTCGTAAAAGT
GCGACTTATTCAGACAACGGTGAGTGGTTCCAGTGGAAACAAATGATATAACGCTTACAATTCTTGGAAA
CAAATTCGCTAGATTTTAGATAGAATTGCCTGATTCCACACCCTTCTTAGTTTTTTTCAATGAGATGTAT
AGTTTATAGTTTTGCAGAAGATAAATAAATTTCATTTAACTCGCGAATATTAATGAGATGCGAGTAACAT
TTTAATTTGCAGATGGTTGCCATCTTGATTGGCCTCATCTTTTTGGGCCAACAACTCACGCAAGTGGGTG
TGATGAATATCAACGGAGCCATCTTCCTCTTCCTGACCAACATGACCTTTCAAAACGTCTTTGCCACGAT
AAATGTAAGTCATGTTTAGAATACATTTGCATTTCAATAATTTACTAACTTTCTAATGAATCGATTCGAT
TTAGGTGTTCACCTCAGAGCTGCCAGTTTTTATGAGGGAGGCCCGAAGTCGACTTTATCGCTGTGACACA
TACTTTCTGGGCAAAACGATTGCCGAATTGCCGCTTTTTCTCACAGTGCCACTGGTCTTCACGGCGATTG
CCTATCCGATGATCGGACTGCGGGCCGGAGTGCTGCACTTCTTCAACTGCCTGGCGCTGGTCACTCTGGT
GGCCAATGTGTCAACGTCCTTCGGATATCTAATATCCTGCGCCAGCTCCTCGACCTCGATGGCGCTGTCT
GTGGGTCCGCCGGTTATCATACCATTCCTGCTCTTTGGCGGCTTCTTCTTGAACTCGGGCTCGGTGCCAG
TATACCTCAAATGGTTGTCGTACCTCTCATGGTTCCGTTACGCCAACGAGGGTCTGCTGATTAACCAATG
GGCGGACGTGGAGCCGGGCGAAATTAGCTGCACATCGTCGAACACCACGTGCCCCAGTTCGGGCAAGGTC
ATCCTGGAGACGCTTAACTTCTCCGCCGCCGATCTGCCGCTGGACTACGTGGGTCTGGCCATTCTCATCG
TGAGCTTCCGGGTGCTCGCATATCTGGCTCTAAGACTTCGGGCCCGACGCAAGGAGTAGCCGACATATAT
CCGAAATAACTGCTTGTTTTTTTTTTTTACCATTATTACCATCGTGTTTACTGTTTATTGCCCCCTCAAA
AAGCTAATGTAATTATATTTGTGCCAATAAAAACAAGATATGACCTATAGAATACAAGTATTTCCCCTTC
GAACATCCCCACAAGTAGACTTTGGATTTGTCTTCTAACCAAAAGACTTACACACCTGCATACCTTACAT
CAAAAACTCGTTTATCGCTACATAAAACACCGGGATATATTTTTTATATACATACTTTTCAAATCGCGCG
CCCTCTTCATAATTCACCTCCACCACACCACGTTTCGTAGTTGCTCTTTCGCTGTCTCCCACCCGCTCTC
CGCAACACATTCACCTTTTGTTCGACGACCTTGGAGCGACTGTCGTTAGTTCCGCGCGATTCGGTTCGCT
CAAATGGTTCCGAGTGGTTCATTTCGTCTCAATAGAAATTAGTAATAAATATTTGTATGTACAATTTATT
TGCTCCAATATATTTGTATATATTTCCCTCACAGCTATATTTATTCTAATTTAATATTATGACTTTTTAA
GGTAATTTTTTGTGACCTGTTCGGAGTGATTAGCGTTACAATTTGAACTGAAAGTGACATCCAGTGTTTG
TTCCTTGTGTAGATGCATCTCAAAAAAATGGTGGGCATAATAGTGTTGTTTATATATATCAAAAATAACA
ACTATAATAATAAGAATACATTTAATTTAGAAAATGCTTGGATTTCACTGGAACTAGGCTAGCATAACTT
CGTATAATGTATGCTATACGAAGTTATGCTAGCGGATCCGGGAATTGGGAATTGGGCAATATTTAAATGG
CGGCGCGCCGAATTCTTTTTTGCTCACCTGTGATTGCTCCTACTCAAATACAAAAACATCAAATTTTCTG
TCAATAAAGCATATTTATTTATATTTATTTTACAGGAAAGAATTCCTTTTAAAGTGTATTTTAACCTATA
ATGAAAAACGATTAAAAAAAATACATAAAATAATTCGAAAATTTTTGAATAGCCCAGGTTGATAAAAATT
CATTTCATACGTTTTATAACTTATGCCCCTAAGTATTTTTTGACCATAGTGTTTCAATTCTACATTAATT
TTACAGAGTAGAATGAAACGCCACCTACTCAGCCAAGAGGCGAAAAGGTTAGCTCGCCAAGCAGAGAGGG
CGCCAGTGCTCACTACTTTTTATAATTCTCAACTTCTTTTTCCAGACTCAGTTCGTATATATAGACCTAT
TTTCAATTTAACGTCGGCTGCAGGCAAGTAAACCCCTACCAACTGGTCGGGGTTTGAAACGCTTCTGTTG
GCTCCTGGCGGCCGTTTACCCAAGTAAACCCCTACCAACTGGTCGGGGTTTGAAACCGTATATTGGGCAG
CTTATCGCAGGCATTCCAAGTAAACCCCTACCAACTGGTCGGGGTTTGAAACAAGATCTCAAAGGGCATG
GACAGCGTGACCCAAGTAAACCCCTACCAACTGGTCGGGGTTTGAAACCCTCTTTAAATACTCGAAACCA
TCCATGTCCAAGTAAACCCCTACCAACTGGTCGGGGTTTGAAACTTTTTTTGCGGCCGCAACGGTACCTC
TAGAGATCCACTAGTGTCGACGATGTAGGTCACGGTCTCGAAGCCGCGGTGCGGGTGCCAGGGCGTGCCC
TTGGGCTCCCCGGGCGCGTACTCCACCTCACCCATCTGGTCCATCATGATGAACGGGTCGAGGTGGCGGT
AGTTGATCCCGGCGAACGCGCGGCGCACCGGGAAGCCCTCGCCCTCGAAACCGCTGGGCGCGGTGGTCAC
GGTGAGCACGGGACGTGCGACGGCGTCGGCGGGTGCGGATACGCGGGGCAGCGTCAGCGGGTTCTCGACG
GTCACGGCGGGCATGTCGACACTAGTTCTAGCCAGCTTTTGTTCCCTTTAGTGAGGGTTAATTTCGAGCT
TGGCGTAATCATGGTCATAGCTGTTTCCTGTGTGAAATTGTTATCCGCTCACAATTCCACACAACATACG
AGCCGGAAGCATAAAGTGTAAAGCCTGGGGTGCCTAATGAGTGAGCTAACTCACATTAATTGCGTTGCGC
TCACTGCCCGCTTTCCAGTCGGGAAACCTGTCGTGCCAGCTGCATTAATGAATCGGCCAACGCGCGGGGA
GAGGCGGTTTGCGTATTGGGCGCTCTTCCGCTTCCTCGCTCACTGACTCGCTGCGCTCGGTCGTTCGGCT
GCGGCGAGCGGTATCAGCTCACTCAAAGGCGGTAATACGGTTATCCACAGAATCAGGGGATAACGCAGGA
AAGAACATGTGAGCAAAAGGCCAGCAAAAGGCCAGGAACCGTAAAAAGGCCGCGTTGCTGGCGTTTTTCC
ATAGGCTCCGCCCCCCTGACGAGCATCACAAAAATCGACGCTCAAGTCAGAGGTGGCGAAACCCGACAGG
ACTATAAAGATACCAGGCGTTTCCCCCTGGAAGCTCCCTCGTGCGCTCTCCTGTTCCGACCCTGCCGCTT
ACCGGATACCTGTCCGCCTTTCTCCCTTCGGGAAGCGTGGCGCTTTCTCATAGCTCACGCTGTAGGTATC
TCAGTTCGGTGTAGGTCGTTCGCTCCAAGCTGGGCTGTGTGCACGAACCCCCCGTTCAGCCCGACCGCTG
CGCCTTATCCGGTAACTATCGTCTTGAGTCCAACCCGGTAAGACACGACTTATCGCCACTGGCAGCAGCC
ACTGGTAACAGGATTAGCAGAGCGAGGTATGTAGGCGGTGCTACAGAGTTCTTGAAGTGGTGGCCTAACT
ACGGCTACACTAGAAGAACAGTATTTGGTATCTGCGCTCTGCTGAAGCCAGTTACCTTCGGAAAAAGAGT
TGGTAGCTCTTGATCCGGCAAACAAACCACCGCTGGTAGCGGTGGTTTTTTTGTTTGCAAGCAGCAGATT
ACGCGCAGAAAAAAAGGATCTCAAGAAGATCCTTTGATCTTTTCTACGGGGTCTGACGCTCAGTGGAACG
AAAACTCACGTTAAGGGATTTTGGTCATGAGATTATCAAAAAGGATCTTCACCTAGATCCTTTTAAATTA
AAAATGAAGTTTTAAATCAATCTAAAGTATATATGAGTAAACTTGGTCTGACAGTTACCAATGCTTAATC
AGTGAGGCACCTATCTCAGCGATCTGTCTATTTCGTTCATCCATAGTTGCCTGACTCCCCGTCGTGTAGA
TAACTACGATACGGGAGGGCTTACCATCTGGCCCCAGTGCTGCAATGATACCGCGAGACCCACGCTCACC
GGCTCCAGATTTATCAGCAATAAACCAGCCAGCCGGAAGGGCCGAGCGCAGAAGTGGTCCTGCAACTTTA
TCCGCCTCCATCCAGTCTATTAATTGTTGCCGGGAAGCTAGAGTAAGTAGTTCGCCAGTTAATAGTTTGC
GCAACGTTGTTGCCATTGCTACAGGCATCGTGGTGTCACGCTCGTCGTTTGGTATGGCTTCATTCAGCTC
CGGTTCCCAACGATCAAGGCGAGTTACATGATCCCCCATGTTGTGCAAAAAAGCGGTTAGCTCCTTCGGT
CCTCCGATCGTTGTCAGAAGTAAGTTGGCCGCAGTGTTATCACTCATGGTTATGGCAGCACTGCATAATT
CTCTTACTGTCATGCCATCCGTAAGATGCTTTTCTGTGACTGGTGAGTACTCAACCAAGTCATTCTGAGA
ATAGTGTATGCGGCGACCGAGTTGCTCTTGCCCGGCGTCAATACGGGATAATACCGCGCCACATAGCAGA
ACTTTAAAAGTGCTCATCATTGGAAAACGTTCTTCGGGGCGAAAACTCTCAAGGATCTTACCGCTGTTGA
GATCCAGTTCGATGTAACCCACTCGTGCACCCAACTGATCTTCAGCATCTTTTACTTTCACCAGCGTTTC
TGGGTGAGCAAAAACAGGAAGGCAAAATGCCGCAAAAAAGGGAATAAGGGCGACACGGAAATGTTGAATA
CTCATACTCTTCCTTTTTCAATATTATTGAAGCATTTATCAGGGTTATTGTCTCATGAGCGGATACATAT
TTGAATGTATTTAGAAAAATAAACAAATAGGGGTTCCGCGCACATTTCCCCGAAAAGTGCCAC
Features (pLannotate 1.2.2; 20 found; start..end, strand, type, name):
     30..458     -  rep_origin     f1 ori (sequence partly withheld): f1 bacteriophage origin of replication; arrow indicates direction of (+) strand synthesis
    463..620     -  CDS            lacZα (fragment): LacZα fragment of β-galactosidase; lacZ fragment
    623..641     +  promoter       T7 promoter: promoter for bacteriophage T7 RNA polymerase
    666..4785    +  gene           mini-white: white; This modified version of the white gene lacks part of the first intron.
   4792..4825    -  protein_bind   loxP: Cre-mediated recombination occurs in the 8-bp core sequence (GCATACAT). Cre recombinase
   4884..5304    +  promoter       dU6-3 promoter: RNA polymerase III promoter for Drosophila U6-3 snRNA (Port et al., 2014)
   5313..5348    +  misc_RNA       RfxCas13d DR36: 36-base direct repeat for an RfxCas13d pre-gRNA (Konermann et al., 2018)
   5379..5414    +  misc_RNA       RfxCas13d DR36: 36-base direct repeat for an RfxCas13d pre-gRNA (Konermann et al., 2018)
   5445..5480    +  misc_RNA       RfxCas13d DR36: 36-base direct repeat for an RfxCas13d pre-gRNA (Konermann et al., 2018)
   5511..5546    +  misc_RNA       RfxCas13d DR36: 36-base direct repeat for an RfxCas13d pre-gRNA (Konermann et al., 2018)
   5577..5612    +  misc_RNA       RfxCas13d DR36: 36-base direct repeat for an RfxCas13d pre-gRNA (Konermann et al., 2018)
   5675..5744    +  protein_bind   attB: attB site for the φC31 integrase (Groth et al., 2000) phage φC31 integrase
   5963..5981    -  promoter       T3 promoter: promoter for bacteriophage T3 RNA polymerase
   6026..6042    -  protein_bind   lac operator: The lac repressor binds to the lac operator to inhibit transcription in E. coli. This inhibition can be relieved by adding lactose or isopropyl-β-D-thiogalactopyranoside (IPTG). lac repressor encoded by lacI
   6050..6080    -  promoter       lac promoter: promoter for the E. coli lac operon
   6095..6116    -  protein_bind   CAP binding site: CAP binding activates transcription in the presence of cAMP. E. coli catabolite activator protein
   6129..6221    -  CDS            lacI (fragment): lac repressor; lacI; The lac repressor binds to the lac operator to inhibit transcription in E. coli. This inhibition can be relieved by adding lactose or isopropyl-β-D-thiogalactopyranoside (IPTG).
   6404..6992    -  rep_origin     ori: high-copy-number ColE1/pMB1/pBR322/pUC origin of replication
   7163..8023    -  CDS            AmpR: β-lactamase; bla; confers resistance to ampicillin, carbenicillin, and related antibiotics
   8024..8128    -  promoter       AmpR promoter: bla
