[The description below was written by a language model from this plasmid's Addgene catalogue record and pLannotate feature annotations shown in this document.]
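Description:
OA-1050U (cinnabar) is a Drosophila melanogaster transgenesis plasmid built on a white+attB backbone and designed to express a guide RNA array for the RNA-targeting CRISPR effector CasRx (RfxCas13d). In bacteria it is maintained as a high-copy plasmid through a ColE1/pUC-type origin and selected with ampicillin via the β-lactamase gene. The backbone also retains an f1 phage origin and cloning-vector remnants: lacZα and lacI fragments, the lac promoter and operator, and flanking T7 and T3 promoters. The catalogue lists a total size of about 8.2 kb, in close agreement with the 8,151 nt sequenced record.

The payload is a gRNA array directed against transcripts of the fly cinnabar gene, driven by the Drosophila U6-3 snRNA promoter, an RNA polymerase III promoter suited to producing small, uncapped RNAs. The feature table shows five 36-base RfxCas13d direct repeats in tandem, separated by 30-nt intervals, which corresponds to four spacers bracketed by repeats. Such a pre-gRNA transcript can be processed by Cas13d itself into individual guides, so that several sites in the same target mRNA are addressed at once. The plasmid carries no Cas13d coding sequence, so the effector must be supplied from a separate transgene.

For germline transformation, an attB site allows φC31 integrase-mediated insertion into an attP landing site, and the mini-white gene provides an eye-colour marker for identifying transformants in a white mutant background. A single loxP site lies between mini-white and the U6-3 cassette. The construct is intended for generating gRNA-expressing fly lines used to test programmable knockdown of cinnabar transcripts with CasRx.
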