Addgene plasmid #132423: OA-1050U (cinnabar)
Purpose: express arrays of gRNA targeting Cinnabar under dU6-3 promoter
Depositing lab: Omar Akbari. Depositing organization: University of California, San Diego (UCSD). Publication: Programmable RNA Targeting Using CasRx in Flies. Buchman AB, Brogan DJ, Sun R, Yang T, Hsu PD, Akbari OS. CRISPR J. 2020 Jun;3(3):164-176. doi: 10.1089/crispr.2020.0018. PubMed 32584145.
Backbone
  Vector backbone: white+attB
  Backbone size w/o insert (bp): 7860
  Total vector size (bp): 8167
  Vector type: Insect Expression
  Selectable markers: mini-white
Growth in bacteria
  Bacterial resistance: Ampicillin, 100 μg/mL
  Growth temperature: 37°C
  Growth strain: DH5alpha
  Copy number: High Copy
Gene/Insert
  Gene/Insert name: cinnabar gRNA array
  gRNA/shRNA sequence: CAAGTAAACCCCTACCAACTGGTCGGGGTTTGAAACGCTTCTGTTGGCTCCTGGCGGCCGTTTACCCAAGTAAACCCCTACCAACTGGTCGGGGTTTGAAACCGTATATTGGGCAGCTTATCGCAGGCATTCCAAGTAAACCCCTACCAACTGGTCGGGGTTTGAAACAAGATCTCAAAGGGCATGGACAGCGTGACCCAAGTAAACCCCTACCAACTGGTCGGGGTTTGAAACCCTCTTTAAATACTCGAAACCATCCATGTCCAAGTAAACCCCTACCAACTGGTCGGGGTTTGAAAC
  Species: D. melanogaster (fly)
  Promoter: U6-3
  Cloning method: Gibson Cloning
  Sequencing primers: 5′ unknown
Terms and licenses: Academic/Nonprofit Terms; Industry Terms: Not Available to Industry
How to cite: OA-1050U (cinnabar) was a gift from Omar Akbari (Addgene plasmid # 132423 ; http://n2t.net/addgene:132423 ; RRID:Addgene_132423)
